Addgene plasmid #77633: PKM gRNA (BRDN0001145396)
Purpose: 3rd generation lentiviral gRNA plasmid targeting human PKM
Depositing lab: John Doench & David Root. Depositing organization: Broad Institute. Publication: Optimized sgRNA design to maximize activity and minimize off-target effects of CRISPR-Cas9. Doench JG, Fusi N, Sullender M, Hegde M, Vaimberg EW, Donovan KF, Smith I, Tothova Z, Wilen C, Orchard R, Virgin HW, Listgarten J, Root DE. Nat Biotechnol. 2016 Jan 18. doi: 10.1038/nbt.3437. PubMed 26780180.
Backbone
  Vector backbone: lentiGuide-Puro
  Backbone manufacturer: Zhang Lab (Addgene plasmid # 52963)
  Vector type: Mammalian Expression, Lentiviral, CRISPR
  Selectable markers: Puromycin
Growth in bacteria
  Bacterial resistance: Ampicillin, 100 μg/mL
  Growth temperature: 37°C
  Growth strain: DH5alpha
  Copy number: High Copy
Gene/Insert
  Gene/Insert name: PKM (alt names: PKM; NM_001206799.1)
  gRNA/shRNA sequence: CAAAATCGAGAATCATGAGG
  Species: H. sapiens (human)
  Entrez Gene: PKM (a.k.a. CTHBP, HEL-S-30, OIP3, PK3, PKM2, TCB, THBP1, p58)
  Promoter: hU6
  Cloning method: Unknown
  Sequencing primers: 5′ U6-F; 3′ pS2-R
Terms and licenses: Academic/Nonprofit Terms; Industry Terms: Not Available to Industry
Depositor comments: The gRNA was designed to target the following Genbank reference sequence(s): NM_001206799.1. Note that this plasmid does NOT contain Cas9. It should be used in conjunction with lentiCas9-Blast (Addgene #52962) or otherwise with cell lines already expressing Cas9. Browse the full kinome gRNA library at http://www.addgene.org/pooled-library/broadgpp-human-kinome/ or visit http://www.broadinstitute.org/rnai/public/ for detailed protocols and information.
How to cite: PKM gRNA (BRDN0001145396) was a gift from John Doench & David Root (Addgene plasmid # 77633 ; http://n2t.net/addgene:77633 ; RRID:Addgene_77633)
