[The description below was written by a language model from this plasmid's Addgene catalogue record and pLannotate feature annotations shown in this document.]
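Description:
PKM gRNA (BRDN0001145396) is a third-generation lentiviral CRISPR guide plasmid built on the lentiGuide-Puro backbone, carrying a single guide RNA designed against human PKM (pyruvate kinase M; reference transcript NM_001206799.1). The 8.3 kb plasmid is propagated in E. coli at high copy through a ColE1/pUC-type origin with β-lactamase (ampicillin) selection. The bacterial portion also contains an f1 origin, lac regulatory remnants, and T7/T3 promoters. An SV40 origin and SV40 polyadenylation signal lie just outside the 3' LTR.

The viral genome is transcribed from an RSV promoter fused to a truncated HIV-1 5' LTR, making production Tat-independent. It contains the Ψ packaging signal with a partial gag sequence, the Rev response element, a cPPT/CTS, and a self-inactivating ΔU3 3' LTR. Within it are two expression units. A human U6 RNA polymerase III promoter drives the PKM-specific spacer joined to the Streptococcus pyogenes Cas9 guide scaffold. Downstream, the EF-1α core promoter with its intron A drives puromycin N-acetyltransferase, followed by a WPRE to enhance transcript expression, so that transduced mammalian cells can be selected with puromycin. A few short annotations, such as the small t antigen, Rev and lacI fragments, appear to be partial sequence matches rather than functional parts.

The plasmid does not encode Cas9. According to the depositor, it is to be used with a separate Cas9 lentiviral vector or in cells that already express Cas9, with the guide then directing cleavage at the PKM locus for gene knockout. It is an individual clone associated with a human kinome gRNA library whose guides were chosen using optimized design rules for on-target activity and reduced off-target effects.
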