Features (pLannotate 1.2.2; 29 found; start..end, strand, type, name):
     14..80      +  CDS            small t antigen (fragment): SV40 (simian virus 40) small t antigen
    106..317     +  promoter       EF-1α core promoter: core promoter for human elongation factor EF-1α
    318..1256    +  intron         EF-1α intron A: intron upstream of the start codon of human EF-1α
   1278..1877    +  CDS            PuroR (fragment): puromycin N-acetyltransferase; pac from Streptomyces; confers resistance to puromycin
   1893..2481    +  misc_feature   WPRE: woodchuck hepatitis virus posttranscriptional regulatory element
   2532..2551    +  misc_feature   cPPT/CTS (fragment): central polypurine tract and central termination sequence of HIV-1
   2553..2786    +  LTR            3' LTR (ΔU3): self-inactivating 3' long terminal repeat (LTR) from HIV-1
   2864..2985    +  polyA_signal   SV40 poly(A) signal: SV40 polyadenylation signal
   3025..3160    +  rep_origin     SV40 ori: SV40 origin of replication
   3181..3199    -  promoter       T7 promoter: promoter for bacteriophage T7 RNA polymerase
   3207..3362    +  CDS            lacZα (fragment): LacZα fragment of β-galactosidase; lacZ fragment
   3367..3795    +  rep_origin     f1 ori (sequence partly withheld): f1 bacteriophage origin of replication; arrow indicates direction of (+) strand synthesis
   3848..3952    +  promoter       AmpR promoter: bla
   3953..4813    +  CDS            AmpR: β-lactamase; bla; confers resistance to ampicillin, carbenicillin, and related antibiotics
   4984..5572    +  rep_origin     ori: high-copy-number ColE1/pMB1/pBR322/pUC origin of replication
   5755..5847    +  CDS            lacI (fragment): lac repressor; lacI; The lac repressor binds to the lac operator to inhibit transcription in E. coli. This inhibition can be relieved by adding lactose or isopropyl-β-D-thiogalactopyranoside (IPTG).
   5860..5881    +  protein_bind   CAP binding site: CAP binding activates transcription in the presence of cAMP. E. coli catabolite activator protein
   5896..5926    +  promoter       lac promoter: promoter for the E. coli lac operon
   5934..5950    +  protein_bind   lac operator: The lac repressor binds to the lac operator to inhibit transcription in E. coli. This inhibition can be relieved by adding lactose or isopropyl-β-D-thiogalactopyranoside (IPTG). lac repressor encoded by lacI
   5995..6013    +  promoter       T3 promoter: promoter for bacteriophage T3 RNA polymerase
   6041..6267    +  promoter       RSV promoter: Rous sarcoma virus enhancer/promoter
   6268..6448    +  LTR            5' LTR (truncated): truncated 5' long terminal repeat (LTR) from HIV-1
   6495..6620    +  misc_feature   HIV-1 Ψ: packaging signal of human immunodeficiency virus type 1
   6604..6967    +  CDS            HIV-1 gag (fragment): gag protein from human immunodeficiency virus 1; gag
   7113..7346    +  misc_feature   RRE: The Rev response element (RRE) of HIV-1 allows for Rev-dependent mRNA export from the nucleus to the cytoplasm.
   7723..7749    +  CDS            Rev (fragment): human immunodeficiency virus 1 (HIV-1) Rev protein; rev; enhances nuclear export of unspliced and incompletely spliced viral mRNAs
   7753..7993    +  promoter       U6 promoter: RNA polymerase III promoter for human U6 snRNA
   8023..8098    +  misc_RNA       gRNA scaffold: guide RNA scaffold for the Streptococcus pyogenes CRISPR/Cas9 system
   8154..8271    +  misc_feature   cPPT/CTS: central polypurine tract and central termination sequence of HIV-1
>Addgene plasmid #77633 | PKM gRNA (BRDN0001145396) | addgene full sequence | sequence record 188142 | Addgene Assembled Sequence
CCCGGGTGCAAAGATGGATAAAGTTTTAAACAGAGAGGAATCTTTGCAGCTAATGGACCTTCTAGGTCTT
GAAAGGAGTGGGAATTGGCTCCGGTGCCCGTCAGTGGGCAGAGCGCACATCGCCCACAGTCCCCGAGAAG
TTGGGGGGAGGGGTCGGCAATTGATCCGGTGCCTAGAGAAGGTGGCGCGGGGTAAACTGGGAAAGTGATG
TCGTGTACTGGCTCCGCCTTTTTCCCGAGGGTGGGGGAGAACCGTATATAAGTGCAGTAGTCGCCGTGAA
CGTTCTTTTTCGCAACGGGTTTGCCGCCAGAACACAGGTAAGTGCCGTGTGTGGTTCCCGCGGGCCTGGC
CTCTTTACGGGTTATGGCCCTTGCGTGCCTTGAATTACTTCCACCTGGCTGCAGTACGTGATTCTTGATC
CCGAGCTTCGGGTTGGAAGTGGGTGGGAGAGTTCGAGGCCTTGCGCTTAAGGAGCCCCTTCGCCTCGTGC
TTGAGTTGAGGCCTGGCCTGGGCGCTGGGGCCGCCGCGTGCGAATCTGGTGGCACCTTCGCGCCTGTCTC
GCTGCTTTCGATAAGTCTCTAGCCATTTAAAATTTTTGATGACCTGCTGCGACGCTTTTTTTCTGGCAAG
ATAGTCTTGTAAATGCGGGCCAAGATCTGCACACTGGTATTTCGGTTTTTGGGGCCGCGGGCGGCGACGG
GGCCCGTGCGTCCCAGCGCACATGTTCGGCGAGGCGGGGCCTGCGAGCGCGGCCACCGAGAATCGGACGG
GGGTAGTCTCAAGCTGGCCGGCCTGCTCTGGTGCCTGGCCTCGCGCCGCCGTGTATCGCCCCGCCCTGGG
CGGCAAGGCTGGCCCGGTCGGCACCAGTTGCGTGAGCGGAAAGATGGCCGCTTCCCGGCCCTGCTGCAGG
GAGCTCAAAATGGAGGACGCGGCGCTCGGGAGAGCGGGCGGGTGAGTCACCCACACAAAGGAAAAGGGCC
TTTCCGTCCTCAGCCGTCGCTTCATGTGACTCCACGGAGTACCGGGCGCCGTCCAGGCACCTCGATTAGT
TCTCGAGCTTTTGGAGTACGTCGTCTTTAGGTTGGGGGGAGGGGTTTTATGCGATGGAGTTTCCCCACAC
TGAGTGGGTGGAGACTGAAGTTAGGCCAGCTTGGCACTTGATGTAATTCTCCTTGGAATTTGCCCTTTTT
GAGTTTGGATCTTGGTTCATTCTCAAGCCTCAGACAGTGGTTCAAAGTTTTTTTCTTCCATTTCAGGTGT
CGTGACGTACGGCCACCATGACCGAGTACAAGCCCACGGTGCGCCTCGCCACCCGCGACGACGTCCCCAG
GGCCGTACGCACCCTCGCCGCCGCGTTCGCCGACTACCCCGCCACGCGCCACACCGTCGATCCGGACCGC
CACATCGAGCGGGTCACCGAGCTGCAAGAACTCTTCCTCACGCGCGTCGGGCTCGACATCGGCAAGGTGT
GGGTCGCGGACGACGGCGCCGCCGTGGCGGTCTGGACCACGCCGGAGAGCGTCGAAGCGGGGGCGGTGTT
CGCCGAGATCGGCCCGCGCATGGCCGAGTTGAGCGGTTCCCGGCTGGCCGCGCAGCAACAGATGGAAGGC
CTCCTGGCGCCGCACCGGCCCAAGGAGCCCGCGTGGTTCCTGGCCACCGTCGGAGTCTCGCCCGACCACC
AGGGCAAGGGTCTGGGCAGCGCCGTCGTGCTCCCCGGAGTGGAGGCGGCCGAGCGCGCCGGGGTGCCCGC
CTTCCTGGAGACCTCCGCGCCCCGCAACCTCCCCTTCTACGAGCGGCTCGGCTTCACCGTCACCGCCGAC
GTCGAGGTGCCCGAAGGACCGCGCACCTGGTGCATGACCCGCAAGCCCGGTGCCTGAACGCGTTAAGTCG
ACAATCAACCTCTGGATTACAAAATTTGTGAAAGATTGACTGGTATTCTTAACTATGTTGCTCCTTTTAC
GCTATGTGGATACGCTGCTTTAATGCCTTTGTATCATGCTATTGCTTCCCGTATGGCTTTCATTTTCTCC
TCCTTGTATAAATCCTGGTTGCTGTCTCTTTATGAGGAGTTGTGGCCCGTTGTCAGGCAACGTGGCGTGG
TGTGCACTGTGTTTGCTGACGCAACCCCCACTGGTTGGGGCATTGCCACCACCTGTCAGCTCCTTTCCGG
GACTTTCGCTTTCCCCCTCCCTATTGCCACGGCGGAACTCATCGCCGCCTGCCTTGCCCGCTGCTGGACA
GGGGCTCGGCTGTTGGGCACTGACAATTCCGTGGTGTTGTCGGGGAAATCATCGTCCTTTCCTTGGCTGC
TCGCCTGTGTTGCCACCTGGATTCTGCGCGGGACGTCCTTCTGCTACGTCCCTTCGGCCCTCAATCCAGC
GGACCTTCCTTCCCGCGGCCTGCTGCCGGCTCTGCGGCCTCTTCCGCGTCTTCGCCTTCGCCCTCAGACG
AGTCGGATCTCCCTTTGGGCCGCCTCCCCGCGTCGACTTTAAGACCAATGACTTACAAGGCAGCTGTAGA
TCTTAGCCACTTTTTAAAAGAAAAGGGGGGACTGGAAGGGCTAATTCACTCCCAACGAAGACAAGATCTG
CTTTTTGCTTGTACTGGGTCTCTCTGGTTAGACCAGATCTGAGCCTGGGAGCTCTCTGGCTAACTAGGGA
ACCCACTGCTTAAGCCTCAATAAAGCTTGCCTTGAGTGCTTCAAGTAGTGTGTGCCCGTCTGTTGTGTGA
CTCTGGTAACTAGAGATCCCTCAGACCCTTTTAGTCAGTGTGGAAAATCTCTAGCAGTACGTATAGTAGT
TCATGTCATCTTATTATTCAGTATTTATAACTTGCAAAGAAATGAATATCAGAGAGTGAGAGGAACTTGT
TTATTGCAGCTTATAATGGTTACAAATAAAGCAATAGCATCACAAATTTCACAAATAAAGCATTTTTTTC
ACTGCATTCTAGTTGTGGTTTGTCCAAACTCATCAATGTATCTTATCATGTCTGGCTCTAGCTATCCCGC
CCCTAACTCCGCCCATCCCGCCCCTAACTCCGCCCAGTTCCGCCCATTCTCCGCCCCATGGCTGACTAAT
TTTTTTTATTTATGCAGAGGCCGAGGCCGCCTCGGCCTCTGAGCTATTCCAGAAGTAGTGAGGAGGCTTT
TTTGGAGGCCTAGGGACGTACCCAATTCGCCCTATAGTGAGTCGTATTACGCGCGCTCACTGGCCGTCGT
TTTACAACGTCGTGACTGGGAAAACCCTGGCGTTACCCAACTTAATCGCCTTGCAGCACATCCCCCTTTC
GCCAGCTGGCGTAATAGCGAAGAGGCCCGCACCGATCGCCCTTCCCAACAGTTGCGCAGCCTGAATGGCG
AATGGG
[124 nt withheld, positions 3367-3490]
C
[91 nt withheld, positions 3492-3582]
A
[49 nt withheld, positions 3584-3632]
CCTTTGACGTTGGAGTCCACGTTCTTT
[37 nt withheld, positions 3660-3696]
ACCCTATCTCGGTCTATTCTTTTGATTTATAAGGGATTTTGCCGATTTCGGCCTATTGGTTAAAAAATGA
GCTGATTTAACAAAAATTTAACGCGAATTTTAACAAAATATTAACGCTTACAATTTAGGTGGCACTTTTC
GGGGAAATGTGCGCGGAACCCCTATTTGTTTATTTTTCTAAATACATTCAAATATGTATCCGCTCATGAG
ACAATAACCCTGATAAATGCTTCAATAATATTGAAAAAGGAAGAGTATGAGTATTCAACATTTCCGTGTC
GCCCTTATTCCCTTTTTTGCGGCATTTTGCCTTCCTGTTTTTGCTCACCCAGAAACGCTGGTGAAAGTAA
AAGATGCTGAAGATCAGTTGGGTGCACGAGTGGGTTACATCGAACTGGATCTCAACAGCGGTAAGATCCT
TGAGAGTTTTCGCCCCGAAGAACGTTTTCCAATGATGAGCACTTTTAAAGTTCTGCTATGTGGCGCGGTA
TTATCCCGTATTGACGCCGGGCAAGAGCAACTCGGTCGCCGCATACACTATTCTCAGAATGACTTGGTTG
AGTACTCACCAGTCACAGAAAAGCATCTTACGGATGGCATGACAGTAAGAGAATTATGCAGTGCTGCCAT
AACCATGAGTGATAACACTGCGGCCAACTTACTTCTGACAACGATCGGAGGACCGAAGGAGCTAACCGCT
TTTTTGCACAACATGGGGGATCATGTAACTCGCCTTGATCGTTGGGAACCGGAGCTGAATGAAGCCATAC
CAAACGACGAGCGTGACACCACGATGCCTGTAGCAATGGCAACAACGTTGCGCAAACTATTAACTGGCGA
ACTACTTACTCTAGCTTCCCGGCAACAATTAATAGACTGGATGGAGGCGGATAAAGTTGCAGGACCACTT
CTGCGCTCGGCCCTTCCGGCTGGCTGGTTTATTGCTGATAAATCTGGAGCCGGTGAGCGTGGGTCTCGCG
GTATCATTGCAGCACTGGGGCCAGATGGTAAGCCCTCCCGTATCGTAGTTATCTACACGACGGGGAGTCA
GGCAACTATGGATGAACGAAATAGACAGATCGCTGAGATAGGTGCCTCACTGATTAAGCATTGGTAACTG
TCAGACCAAGTTTACTCATATATACTTTAGATTGATTTAAAACTTCATTTTTAATTTAAAAGGATCTAGG
TGAAGATCCTTTTTGATAATCTCATGACCAAAATCCCTTAACGTGAGTTTTCGTTCCACTGAGCGTCAGA
CCCCGTAGAAAAGATCAAAGGATCTTCTTGAGATCCTTTTTTTCTGCGCGTAATCTGCTGCTTGCAAACA
AAAAAACCACCGCTACCAGCGGTGGTTTGTTTGCCGGATCAAGAGCTACCAACTCTTTTTCCGAAGGTAA
CTGGCTTCAGCAGAGCGCAGATACCAAATACTGTTCTTCTAGTGTAGCCGTAGTTAGGCCACCACTTCAA
GAACTCTGTAGCACCGCCTACATACCTCGCTCTGCTAATCCTGTTACCAGTGGCTGCTGCCAGTGGCGAT
AAGTCGTGTCTTACCGGGTTGGACTCAAGACGATAGTTACCGGATAAGGCGCAGCGGTCGGGCTGAACGG
GGGGTTCGTGCACACAGCCCAGCTTGGAGCGAACGACCTACACCGAACTGAGATACCTACAGCGTGAGCT
ATGAGAAAGCGCCACGCTTCCCGAAGGGAGAAAGGCGGACAGGTATCCGGTAAGCGGCAGGGTCGGAACA
GGAGAGCGCACGAGGGAGCTTCCAGGGGGAAACGCCTGGTATCTTTATAGTCCTGTCGGGTTTCGCCACC
TCTGACTTGAGCGTCGATTTTTGTGATGCTCGTCAGGGGGGCGGAGCCTATGGAAAAACGCCAGCAACGC
GGCCTTTTTACGGTTCCTGGCCTTTTGCTGGCCTTTTGCTCACATGTTCTTTCCTGCGTTATCCCCTGAT
TCTGTGGATAACCGTATTACCGCCTTTGAGTGAGCTGATACCGCTCGCCGCAGCCGAACGACCGAGCGCA
GCGAGTCAGTGAGCGAGGAAGCGGAAGAGCGCCCAATACGCAAACCGCCTCTCCCCGCGCGTTGGCCGAT
TCATTAATGCAGCTGGCACGACAGGTTTCCCGACTGGAAAGCGGGCAGTGAGCGCAACGCAATTAATGTG
AGTTAGCTCACTCATTAGGCACCCCAGGCTTTACACTTTATGCTTCCGGCTCGTATGTTGTGTGGAATTG
TGAGCGGATAACAATTTCACACAGGAAACAGCTATGACCATGATTACGCCAAGCGCGCAATTAACCCTCA
CTAAAGGGAACAAAAGCTGGAGCTGCAAGCTTAATGTAGTCTTATGCAATACTCTTGTAGTCTTGCAACA
TGGTAACGATGAGTTAGCAACATGCCTTACAAGGAGAGAAAAAGCACCGTGCATGCCGATTGGTGGAAGT
AAGGTGGTACGATCGTGCCTTATTAGGAAGGCAACAGACGGGTCTGACATGGATTGGACGAACCACTGAA
TTGCCGCATTGCAGAGATATTGTATTTAAGTGCCTAGCTCGATACATAAACGGGTCTCTCTGGTTAGACC
AGATCTGAGCCTGGGAGCTCTCTGGCTAACTAGGGAACCCACTGCTTAAGCCTCAATAAAGCTTGCCTTG
AGTGCTTCAAGTAGTGTGTGCCCGTCTGTTGTGTGACTCTGGTAACTAGAGATCCCTCAGACCCTTTTAG
TCAGTGTGGAAAATCTCTAGCAGTGGCGCCCGAACAGGGACTTGAAAGCGAAAGGGAAACCAGAGGAGCT
CTCTCGACGCAGGACTCGGCTTGCTGAAGCGCGCACGGCAAGAGGCGAGGGGCGGCGACTGGTGAGTACG
CCAAAAATTTTGACTAGCGGAGGCTAGAAGGAGAGAGATGGGTGCGAGAGCGTCAGTATTAAGCGGGGGA
GAATTAGATCGCGATGGGAAAAAATTCGGTTAAGGCCAGGGGGAAAGAAAAAATATAAATTAAAACATAT
AGTATGGGCAAGCAGGGAGCTAGAACGATTCGCAGTTAATCCTGGCCTGTTAGAAACATCAGAAGGCTGT
AGACAAATACTGGGACAGCTACAACCATCCCTTCAGACAGGATCAGAAGAACTTAGATCATTATATAATA
CAGTAGCAACCCTCTATTGTGTGCATCAAAGGATAGAGATAAAAGACACCAAGGAAGCTTTAGACAAGAT
AGAGGAAGAGCAAAACAAAAGTAAGACCACCGCACAGCAAGCGGCCGCTGATCTTCAGACCTGGAGGAGG
AGATATGAGGGACAATTGGAGAAGTGAATTATATAAATATAAAGTAGTAAAAATTGAACCATTAGGAGTA
GCACCCACCAAGGCAAAGAGAAGAGTGGTGCAGAGAGAAAAAAGAGCAGTGGGAATAGGAGCTTTGTTCC
TTGGGTTCTTGGGAGCAGCAGGAAGCACTATGGGCGCAGCGTCAATGACGCTGACGGTACAGGCCAGACA
ATTATTGTCTGGTATAGTGCAGCAGCAGAACAATTTGCTGAGGGCTATTGAGGCGCAACAGCATCTGTTG
CAACTCACAGTCTGGGGCATCAAGCAGCTCCAGGCAAGAATCCTGGCTGTGGAAAGATACCTAAAGGATC
AACAGCTCCTGGGGATTTGGGGTTGCTCTGGAAAACTCATTTGCACCACTGCTGTGCCTTGGAATGCTAG
TTGGAGTAATAAATCTCTGGAACAGATTTGGAATCACACGACCTGGATGGAGTGGGACAGAGAAATTAAC
AATTACACAAGCTTAATACACTCCTTAATTGAAGAATCGCAAAACCAGCAAGAAAAGAATGAACAAGAAT
TATTGGAATTAGATAAATGGGCAAGTTTGTGGAATTGGTTTAACATAACAAATTGGCTGTGGTATATAAA
ATTATTCATAATGATAGTAGGAGGCTTGGTAGGTTTAAGAATAGTTTTTGCTGTACTTTCTATAGTGAAT
AGAGTTAGGCAGGGATATTCACCATTATCGTTTCAGACCCACCTCCCAACCCCGAGGGGACCCAGAGAGG
GCCTATTTCCCATGATTCCTTCATATTTGCATATACGATACAAGGCTGTTAGAGAGATAATTAGAATTAA
TTTGACTGTAAACACAAAGATATTAGTACAAAATACGTGACGTAGAAAGTAATAATTTCTTGGGTAGTTT
GCAGTTTTAAAATTATGTTTTAAAATGGACTATCATATGCTTACCGTAACTTGAAAGTATTTCGATTTCT
TGGCTTTATATATCTTGTGGAAAGGACGAAACACCGCAAAATCGAGAATCATGAGGGTTTTAGAGCTAGA
AATAGCAAGTTAAAATAAGGCTAGTCCGTTATCAACTTGAAAAAGTGGCACCGAGTCGGTGCTTTTTTAA
GCTTGGCGTAACTAGATCTTGAGACAAATGGCAGTATTCATCCACAATTTTAAAAGAAAAGGGGGGATTG
GGGGGTACAGTGCAGGGGAAAGAATAGTAGACATAATAGCAACAGACATACAAACTAAAGAATTACAAAA
ACAAATTACAAAAATTCAAAATTTTCGGGTTTATTACAGGGACAGCAGAGATCCACTTTGGCGCCGGCTC
GAGGGGG
