>Addgene plasmid #77633 | PKM gRNA (BRDN0001145396) | depositor partial sequence | sequence record 145093 | Target Sequence
CAAAATCGAGAATCATGAGG
