>Addgene plasmid #77633 | PKM gRNA (BRDN0001145396) | addgene partial sequence | sequence record 188141 | hU6-F
AGAAAGTAATAATTTCTTGGGTAGTTTGCAGTTTTAAAATTATGTTTTAAAATGGACTATCATATGCTTA
CCGTAACTTGAAAGTATTTCGATTTCTTGGCTTTATATATCTTGTGGAAAGGACGAAACACCGCAAAATC
GAGAATCATGAGGGTTTTAGAGCTAGAAATAGCAAGTTAAAATAAGGCTAGTCCGTTATCAACTTGAAAA
AGTGGCACCGAGTCGGTGCTTTTTTAAGCTTGGCGTAACTAGATCTTGAGACAAATGGCAGTATTCATCC
ACAATTTTAAAAGAAAAGGGGGGATTGGGGGGTACAGTGCAGGGGAAAGAATAGTAGACATAATAGCAAC
AGACATACAAACTAAAGAATTACAAAAACAAATTACAAAAATTCAAAATTTTCGGGTTTATTACAGGGAC
AGCAGAGATCCACTTTGGCGCCGGCTCGAGGGGGCCCGGGTGCAAAGATGGATAAAGTTTTAAACAGAGA
GGAATCTTTGCAGCTAATGGACCTTCTAGGTCTTGAAAGGAGTGGGAATTGGCTCCGGTGCCCGTCAGTG
GGCAGAGCGC
